>Addgene plasmid #46525 | pGEX tensin-SH2 | depositor full sequence | sequence record 65770 | Full Sequence
ACGTTATCGACTGCACGGTGCACCAATGCTTCTGGCGTCAGGCAGCCATCGGAAGCTGTGGTATGGCTGT
GCAGGTCGTAAATCACTGCATAATTCGTGTCGCTCAAGGCGCACTCCCGTTCTGGATAATGTTTTTTGCG
CCGACATCATAACGGTTCTGGCAAATATTCTGAAATGAGCTGTTGACAATTAATCATCGGCTCGTATAAT
GTGTGGAATTGTGAGCGGATAACAATTTCACACAGGAAACAGTATTCATGTCCCCTATACTAGGTTATTG
GAAAATTAAGGGCCTTGTGCAACCCACTCGACTTCTTTTGGAATATCTTGAAGAAAAATATGAAGAGCAT
TTGTATGAGCGCGATGAAGGTGATAAATGGCGAAACAAAAAGTTTGAATTGGGTTTGGAGTTTCCCAATC
TTCCTTATTATATTGATGGTGATGTTAAATTAACACAGTCTATGGCCATCATACGTTATATAGCTGACAA
GCACAACATGTTGGGTGGTTGTCCAAAAGAGCGTGCAGAGATTTCAATGCTTGAAGGAGCGGTTTTGGAT
ATTAGATACGGTGTTTCGAGAATTGCATATAGTAAAGACTTTGAAACTCTCAAAGTTGATTTTCTTAGCA
AGCTACCTGAAATGCTGAAAATGTTCGAAGATCGTTTATGTCATAAAACATATTTAAATGGTGATCATGT
AACCCATCCTGACTTCATGTTGTATGACGCTCTTGATGTTGTTTTATACATGGACCCAATGTGCCTGGAT
GCGTTCCCAAAATTAGTTTGTTTTAAAAAACGTATTGAAGCTATCCCACAAATTGATAAGTACTTGAAAT
CCAGCAAGTATATAGCATGGCCTTTGCAGGGCTGGCAAGCCACGTTTGGTGGTGGCGACCATCCTCCAAA
ATCGGATCTGGAAGTTCTGTTCCAGGGGCCCCTGGGATCCGCTAAAGTGAAGTTTGTCCAGGACACTTCT
AAGTATTGGTACAAGCCTGAGATCTCCAGGGAGCAGGCCATCGCGCTCCTCAAGGACCAGGAGCCGGGGG
CCTTCATCATCCGCGACAGTCACTCCTTCCGAGGCGCGTACGGGCTGGCCATGAAGGTGTCTTCGCCACC
TCCAACCATCATGCAGCAGAATAAAAAAGGAGACATGACCCATGAGCTGGTCAGGCATTTTCTGATAGAG
ACTGGCCCCAGAGGAGTCAAGCTCAAGGGCTGCCCCAATGAGCCAAACTTCGGATCGCTGTCTGCCCTGG
TCTACCAGCACTCCATCATCCCATTGGCCCTGCCTTGCAAGCTGGTCATTCCAAACCGAGACCCCACAGA
TGAATCGAAAGATAGCTCCGGCCCTGCCAACTCAGGAATTCTATGAGCGGCCGCATCGTGACTGACTGAC
GATCTGCCTCGCGCGTTTCGGTGATGACGGTGAAAACCTCTGACACATGCAGCTCCCGGAGACGGTCACA
GCTTGTCTGTAAGCGGATGCCGGGAGCAGACAAGCCCGTCAGGGCGCGTCAGCGGGTGTTGGCGGGTGTC
GGGGCGCAGCCATGACCCAGTCACGTAGCGATAGCGGAGTGTATAATTCTTGAAGACGAAAGGGCCTCGT
GATACGCCTATTTTTATAGGTTAATGTCATGATAATAATGGTTTCTTAGACGTCAGGTGGCACTTTTCGG
GGAAATGTGCGCGGAACCCCTATTTGTTTATTTTTCTAAATACATTCAAATATGTATCCGCTCATGAGAC
AATAACCCTGATAAATGCTTCAATAATATTGAAAAAGGAAGAGTATGAGTATTCAACATTTCCGTGTCGC
CCTTATTCCCTTTTTTGCGGCATTTTGCCTTCCTGTTTTTGCTCACCCAGAAACGCTGGTGAAAGTAAAA
GATGCTGAAGATCAGTTGGGTGCACGAGTGGGTTACATCGAACTGGATCTCAACAGCGGTAAGATCCTTG
AGAGTTTTCGCCCCGAAGAACGTTTTCCAATGATGAGCACTTTTAAAGTTCTGCTATGTGGCGCGGTATT
ATCCCGTGTTGACGCCGGGCAAGAGCAACTCGGTCGCCGCATACACTATTCTCAGAATGACTTGGTTGAG
TACTCACCAGTCACAGAAAAGCATCTTACGGATGGCATGACAGTAAGAGAATTATGCAGTGCTGCCATAA
CCATGAGTGATAACACTGCGGCCAACTTACTTCTGACAACGATCGGAGGACCGAAGGAGCTAACCGCTTT
TTTGCACAACATGGGGGATCATGTAACTCGCCTTGATCGTTGGGAACCGGAGCTGAATGAAGCCATACCA
AACGACGAGCGTGACACCACGATGCCTGCAGCAATGGCAACAACGTTGCGCAAACTATTAACTGGCGAAC
TACTTACTCTAGCTTCCCGGCAACAATTAATAGACTGGATGGAGGCGGATAAAGTTGCAGGACCACTTCT
GCGCTCGGCCCTTCCGGCTGGCTGGTTTATTGCTGATAAATCTGGAGCCGGTGAGCGTGGGTCTCGCGGT
ATCATTGCAGCACTGGGGCCAGATGGTAAGCCCTCCCGTATCGTAGTTATCTACACGACGGGGAGTCAGG
CAACTATGGATGAACGAAATAGACAGATCGCTGAGATAGGTGCCTCACTGATTAAGCATTGGTAACTGTC
AGACCAAGTTTACTCATATATACTTTAGATTGATTTAAAACTTCATTTTTAATTTAAAAGGATCTAGGTG
AAGATCCTTTTTGATAATCTCATGACCAAAATCCCTTAACGTGAGTTTTCGTTCCACTGAGCGTCAGACC
CCGTAGAAAAGATCAAAGGATCTTCTTGAGATCCTTTTTTTCTGCGCGTAATCTGCTGCTTGCAAACAAA
AAAACCACCGCTACCAGCGGTGGTTTGTTTGCCGGATCAAGAGCTACCAACTCTTTTTCCGAAGGTAACT
GGCTTCAGCAGAGCGCAGATACCAAATACTGTCCTTCTAGTGTAGCCGTAGTTAGGCCACCACTTCAAGA
ACTCTGTAGCACCGCCTACATACCTCGCTCTGCTAATCCTGTTACCAGTGGCTGCTGCCAGTGGCGATAA
GTCGTGTCTTACCGGGTTGGACTCAAGACGATAGTTACCGGATAAGGCGCAGCGGTCGGGCTGAACGGGG
GGTTCGTGCACACAGCCCAGCTTGGAGCGAACGACCTACACCGAACTGAGATACCTACAGCGTGAGCTAT
GAGAAAGCGCCACGCTTCCCGAAGGGAGAAAGGCGGACAGGTATCCGGTAAGCGGCAGGGTCGGAACAGG
AGAGCGCACGAGGGAGCTTCCAGGGGGAAACGCCTGGTATCTTTATAGTCCTGTCGGGTTTCGCCACCTC
TGACTTGAGCGTCGATTTTTGTGATGCTCGTCAGGGGGGCGGAGCCTATGGAAAAACGCCAGCAACGCGG
CCTTTTTACGGTTCCTGGCCTTTTGCTGGCCTTTTGCTCACATGTTCTTTCCTGCGTTATCCCCTGATTC
TGTGGATAACCGTATTACCGCCTTTGAGTGAGCTGATACCGCTCGCCGCAGCCGAACGACCGAGCGCAGC
GAGTCAGTGAGCGAGGAAGCGGAAGAGCGCCTGATGCGGTATTTTCTCCTTACGCATCTGTGCGGTATTT
CACACCGCATAAATTCCGACACCATCGAATGGTGCAAAACCTTTCGCGGTATGGCATGATAGCGCCCGGA
AGAGAGTCAATTCAGGGTGGTGAATGTGAAACCAGTAACGTTATACGATGTCGCAGAGTATGCCGGTGTC
TCTTATCAGACCGTTTCCCGCGTGGTGAACCAGGCCAGCCACGTTTCTGCGAAAACGCGGGAAAAAGTGG
AAGCGGCGATGGCGGAGCTGAATTACATTCCCAACCGCGTGGCACAACAACTGGCGGGCAAACAGTCGTT
GCTGATTGGCGTTGCCACCTCCAGTCTGGCCCTGCACGCGCCGTCGCAAATTGTCGCGGCGATTAAATCT
CGCGCCGATCAACTGGGTGCCAGCGTGGTGGTGTCGATGGTAGAACGAAGCGGCGTCGAAGCCTGTAAAG
CGGCGGTGCACAATCTTCTCGCGCAACGCGTCAGTGGGCTGATCATTAACTATCCGCTGGATGACCAGGA
TGCCATTGCTGTGGAAGCTGCCTGCACTAATGTTCCGGCGTTATTTCTTGATGTCTCTGACCAGACACCC
ATCAACAGTATTATTTTCTCCCATGAAGACGGTACGCGACTGGGCGTGGAGCATCTGGTCGCATTGGGTC
ACCAGCAAATCGCGCTGTTAGCGGGCCCATTAAGTTCTGTCTCGGCGCGTCTGCGTCTGGCTGGCTGGCA
TAAATATCTCACTCGCAATCAAATTCAGCCGATAGCGGAACGGGAAGGCGACTGGAGTGCCATGTCCGGT
TTTCAACAAACCATGCAAATGCTGAATGAGGGCATCGTTCCCACTGCGATGCTGGTTGCCAACGATCAGA
TGGCGCTGGGCGCAATGCGCGCCATTACCGAGTCCGGGCTGCGCGTTGGTGCGGATATCTCGGTAGTGGG
ATACGACGATACCGAAGACAGCTCATGTTATATCCCGCCGTCAACCACCATCAAACAGGATTTTCGCCTG
CTGGGGCAAACCAGCGTGGACCGCTTGCTGCAACTCTCTCAGGGCCAGGCGGTGAAGGGCAATCAGCTGT
TGCCCGTCTCACTGGTGAAAAGAAAAACCACCCTGGCGCCCAATACGCAAACCGCCTCTCCCCGCGCGTT
GGCCGATTCATTAATGCAGCTGGCACGACAGGTTTCCCGACTGGAAAGCGGGCAGTGAGCGCAACGCAAT
TAATGTGAGTTAGCTCACTCATTAGGCACCCCAGGCTTTACACTTTATGCTTCCGGCTCGTATGTTGTGT
GGAATTGTGAGCGGATAACAATTTCACACAGGAAACAGCTATGACCATGATTACGGATTCACTGGCCGTC
GTTTTACAACGTCGTGACTGGGAAAACCCTGGCGTTACCCAACTTAATCGCCTTGCAGCACATCCCCCTT
TCGCCAGCTGGCGTAATAGCGAAGAGGCCCGCACCGATCGCCCTTCCCAACAGTTGCGCAGCCTGAATGG
CGAATGGCGCTTTGCCTGGTTTCCGGCACCAGAAGCGGTGCCGGAAAGCTGGCTGGAGTGCGATCTTCCT
GAGGCCGATACTGTCGTCGTCCCCTCAAACTGGCAGATGCACGGTTACGATGCGCCCATCTACACCAACG
TAACCTATCCCATTACGGTCAATCCGCCGTTTGTTCCCACGGAGAATCCGACGGGTTGTTACTCGCTCAC
ATTTAATGTTGATGAAAGCTGGCTACAGGAAGGCCAGACGCGAATTATTTTTGATGGCGTTGGAATT
Features (pLannotate 1.2.2; 17 found; start..end, strand, type, name):
      6..107     -  CDS            yciV (fragment): RNAAM_ECOLI - Also known as trpH From Escherichia coli (strain K12).
    183..211     +  promoter       tac promoter: strong E. coli promoter; hybrid between the trp and lac UV5 promoters
    219..235     +  protein_bind   lac operator: The lac repressor binds to the lac operator to inhibit transcription in E. coli. This inhibition can be relieved by adding lactose or isopropyl-β-D-thiogalactopyranoside (IPTG). lac repressor encoded by lacI
    258..911     +  CDS            GST26_SCHJA: Experimental evidence at protein level: Swiss-Prot protein existence level 1. GST isoenzymes appear to play a central role in the parasite detoxification system. Other functions are also suspected including a role in increasing the solubility of haematin in the parasite gut. From Schistosoma japonicum (Blood fluke).
    960..1358    +  CDS            TNS4 (fragment): TENS4_HUMAN - Also known as CTEN. Experimental evidence at protein level: Swiss-Prot protein existence level 1. May be involved in cell migration, cartilage development and in linking signal transduction pathways to the cytoskeleton (By similarity). May promote apoptosis, via its cleavage by caspase-3. From Homo sapiens (Human).
   1404..1443    +  CDS            rop (fragment): Rop protein, which maintains plasmids at low copy number; rop
   1545..1585    +  misc_feature   bom (fragment): basis of mobility region from pBR322
   1690..1794    +  promoter       AmpR promoter: bla
   1795..2655    +  CDS            AmpR: β-lactamase; bla; confers resistance to ampicillin, carbenicillin, and related antibiotics
   2826..3414    +  rep_origin     ori: high-copy-number ColE1/pMB1/pBR322/pUC origin of replication
   3600..3651    -  misc_feature   bom (fragment): basis of mobility region from pBR322
   3658..3735    +  promoter       lacIq promoter: lacI (mutant); In the lacIq allele, a single base change in the promoter boosts expression of the lacI gene about 10-fold.
   3736..4818    +  CDS            lacI: lac repressor; lacI; The lac repressor binds to the lac operator to inhibit transcription in E. coli. This inhibition can be relieved by adding lactose or isopropyl-β-D-thiogalactopyranoside (IPTG).
   4831..4852    +  protein_bind   CAP binding site: CAP binding activates transcription in the presence of cAMP. E. coli catabolite activator protein
   4867..4897    +  promoter       lac promoter: promoter for the E. coli lac operon
   4905..4921    +  protein_bind   lac operator: The lac repressor binds to the lac operator to inhibit transcription in E. coli. This inhibition can be relieved by adding lactose or isopropyl-β-D-thiogalactopyranoside (IPTG). lac repressor encoded by lacI
   4941..5114    +  CDS            lacZα: LacZα fragment of β-galactosidase; lacZ fragment
