[The description below was written by a language model from this plasmid's Addgene catalogue record and pLannotate feature annotations shown in this document.]
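Description:
pGEX tensin-SH2 is a bacterial expression plasmid built on the pGEX6P1 backbone for producing the SH2 domain of human tensin (TNS1) as a glutathione S-transferase fusion in E. coli. A fragment of about 427 bp encoding amino acids 1451-1588 of tensin was cloned between the BamHI and EcoRI sites, both of which remain intact. This places it in frame downstream of the Schistosoma japonicum GST coding sequence and the backbone's PreScission protease recognition site, so the GST moiety can be cleaved off after affinity purification on glutathione resin. The depositor gives the fusion protein a molecular weight of roughly 40.2 kDa.

Transcription is driven by the tac promoter, a strong trp/lac hybrid, with an adjacent lac operator. The plasmid also carries lacI under the lacIq promoter, so it supplies enough repressor to keep expression off until it is induced with IPTG. Propagation relies on a ColE1/pBR322-type origin, and selection on the β-lactamase gene (ampicillin resistance). The catalogue lists the plasmid as low copy, although the automated annotation labels the origin generically as high copy. Other annotated pieces, including rop and bom fragments and a lac promoter/lacZα segment, are backbone remnants. The automated feature table labels the insert region as a fragment of TNS4 (CTEN) rather than TNS1. This may simply reflect similarity among tensin family SH2 domains, but the record does not resolve the discrepancy.

The associated publication on high-throughput phosphotyrosine profiling using SH2 domains suggests that the purified GST-SH2 protein serves as a probe for tyrosine-phosphorylated binding sites.
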