Addgene plasmid #46525: pGEX tensin-SH2
Depositing lab: Bruce Mayer. Depositing organization: University of Connecticut Health Center. Publication: High-throughput phosphotyrosine profiling using SH2 domains. Machida K, Thompson CM, Dierck K, Jablonowski K, Karkkainen S, Liu B, Zhang H, Nash PD, Newman DK, Nollau P, Pawson T, Renkema GH, Saksela K, Schiller MR, Shin DG, Mayer BJ. Mol Cell. 2007 Jun 22;26(6):899-915. 10.1016/j.molcel.2007.05.031 PubMed 17588523.
Backbone
  Vector backbone: pGEX6P1
  Backbone manufacturer: GE Healthcare Biosciences
  Backbone size w/o insert (bp): 4900
  Vector type: Bacterial Expression
Growth in bacteria
  Bacterial resistance: Ampicillin, 100 μg/mL
  Growth temperature: 37°C
  Growth strain: DH5alpha
  Copy number: Low Copy
Gene/Insert
  Gene/Insert name: tensin (alt names: TNS1; TNS; MXRA6; MST091; MST122; MST127; MSTP091; MSTP122; MSTP127; MGC88584; DKFZp586K0617; TNS1)
  Species: H. sapiens (human)
  Insert size (bp): 427
  Mutation: contains amino acids 1451-1588
  GenBank ID: TNS1
  Entrez Gene: TNS1 (a.k.a. MST091, MST122, MST127, MSTP091, MSTP122, MSTP127, MXRA6, PPP1R155, TNS)
  Promoter: Tac
  Tag / fusion protein: GST (N terminal on backbone); PreScission (N terminal on backbone)
  Cloning method: Restriction Enzyme; 5′ cloning site BamHI (not destroyed); 3′ cloning site EcoRI (not destroyed)
  Sequencing primers: 5′ pGEX-5; 3′ pGEX-3
Terms and licenses: Academic/Nonprofit Terms; Industry Terms: Not Available to Industry
Depositor comments: The molecular weight of the GST fusion protein is approximately 40.2 kDa
How to cite: pGEX tensin-SH2 was a gift from Bruce Mayer (Addgene plasmid # 46525 ; http://n2t.net/addgene:46525 ; RRID:Addgene_46525)
