>Addgene plasmid #46525 | pGEX tensin-SH2 | depositor partial sequence | sequence record 65771 | Insert sequence
GGATCCGCTAAAGTGAAGTTTGTCCAGGACACTTCTAAGTATTGGTACAAGCCTGAGATCTCCAGGGAGC
AGGCCATCGCGCTCCTCAAGGACCAGGAGCCGGGGGCCTTCATCATCCGCGACAGTCACTCCTTCCGAGG
CGCGTACGGGCTGGCCATGAAGGTGTCTTCGCCACCTCCAACCATCATGCAGCAGAATAAAAAAGGAGAC
ATGACCCATGAGCTGGTCAGGCATTTTCTGATAGAGACTGGCCCCAGAGGAGTCAAGCTCAAGGGCTGCC
CCAATGAGCCAAACTTCGGATCGCTGTCTGCCCTGGTCTACCAGCACTCCATCATCCCATTGGCCCTGCC
TTGCAAGCTGGTCATTCCAAACCGAGACCCCACAGATGAATCGAAAGATAGCTCCGGCCCTGCCAACTCA
GGAATTC
