>Addgene plasmid #46525 | pGEX tensin-SH2 | addgene partial sequence | sequence record 66763 | pGEX5
CTGGAGTTCTGTTCCNGGGGGCCCCTGGGATCCGCTAAAGTGAAGTTTGTCCAGGACACTTCTAAGTATT
GGTACAAGCCTGAGATCTCCAGGGAGCAGGCCATCGCGCTCCTCAAGGACCAGGAGCCGGGGGCCTTCAT
CATCCGCGACAGTCACTCCTTCCGAGGCGCGTACGGGCTGGCCATGAAGGTGTCTTCGCCACCTCCAACC
ATCATGCAGCAGAATAAAAAAGGAGACATGACCCATGAGCTGGTCAGGCATTTTCTGATAGAGACTGGCC
CCAGAGGAGTCAAGCTCAAGGGCTGCCCCAATGAGCCAAACTTCGGATCGCTGTCTGCCCTGGTCTACCA
GCACTCCATCATCCCATTGGCCCTGCCTTGCAAGCTGGTCATTCCAAACCGAGACCCCACAGATGAATCG
AAAGATAGCTCCGGCCCTGCCAACTCAGGAATTCTATGAGCGGCCGCATCGTGACTGACTGACGATCTGC
CTCGCGCGTTTCGGTGATGACGGTGAAAACCTCTGACACATGCAGCTCCCGGAGACGGTCACAGCTTGTC
TGTAAGCGGATGCCGGGAGCAGACAAGCCCGTCAGGGCGCGTCAGCGGGTGTTGGCGGGTGTCGGGGCGC
AGCCATGACCCAGTCACGTAGCGATAGCGGAGTGTATAATTCTTGAAGACGAAAGGGCCTCGTGATACGC
CTATTTTTATAGGTTAATGTCATGATAATAATGGTTTCTTAGACGTCAGGTGGCACTTTTCGGGGAAATG
TGCGCGGAACCCCTATTTGTTTATTTTTCTAAATACATTCAAATATGTATCCGC
